>Addgene plasmid #103866 | pC0050-CMV-dPspCas13b-longlinker-ADAR2DD(wt) | addgene full sequence | sequence record 199147 | Addgene NGS Result
GGTGTGGAAAGTCCCCAGGCTCCCCAGCAGGCAGAAGTATGCAAAGCATGCATCTCAATTAGTCAGCAAC
CATAGTCCCGCCCCTAACTCCGCCCATCCCGCCCCTAACTCCGCCCAGTTCCGCCCATTCTCCGCCCCAT
GGCTGACTAATTTTTTTTATTTATGCAGAGGCCGAGGCCGCCTCTGCCTCTGAGCTATTCCAGAAGTAGT
GAGGAGGCTTTTTTGGAGGCCTAGGCTTTTGCAAAAAGCTCCCGGGAGCTTGTATATCCATTTTCGGATC
TGATCAAGAGACAGGATGAGGATCGTTTCGCATGATTGAACAAGATGGATTGCACGCAGGTTCTCCGGCC
GCTTGGGTGGAGAGGCTATTCGGCTATGACTGGGCACAACAGACAATCGGCTGCTCTGATGCCGCCGTGT
TCCGGCTGTCAGCGCAGGGGCGCCCGGTTCTTTTTGTCAAGACCGACCTGTCCGGTGCCCTGAATGAACT
GCAGGACGAGGCAGCGCGGCTATCGTGGCTGGCCACGACGGGCGTTCCTTGCGCAGCTGTGCTCGACGTT
GTCACTGAAGCGGGAAGGGACTGGCTGCTATTGGGCGAAGTGCCGGGGCAGGATCTCCTGTCATCTCACC
TTGCTCCTGCCGAGAAAGTATCCATCATGGCTGATGCAATGCGGCGGCTGCATACGCTTGATCCGGCTAC
CTGCCCATTCGACCACCAAGCGAAACATCGCATCGAGCGAGCACGTACTCGGATGGAAGCCGGTCTTGTC
GATCAGGATGATCTGGACGAAGAGCATCAGGGGCTCGCGCCAGCCGAACTGTTCGCCAGGCTCAAGGCGC
GCATGCCCGACGGCGAGGATCTCGTCGTGACCCATGGCGATGCCTGCTTGCCGAATATCATGGTGGAAAA
TGGCCGCTTTTCTGGATTCATCGACTGTGGCCGGCTGGGTGTGGCGGACCGCTATCAGGACATAGCGTTG
GCTACCCGTGATATTGCTGAAGAGCTTGGCGGCGAATGGGCTGACCGCTTCCTCGTGCTTTACGGTATCG
CCGCTCCCGATTCGCAGCGCATCGCCTTCTATCGCCTTCTTGACGAGTTCTTCTGAGCGGGACTCTGGGG
TTCGAAATGACCGACCAAGCGACGCCCAACCTGCCATCACGAGATTTCGATTCCACCGCCGCCTTCTATG
AAAGGTTGGGCTTCGGAATCGTTTTCCGGGACGCCGGCTGGATGATCCTCCAGCGCGGGGATCTCATGCT
GGAGTTCTTCGCCCACCCCAACTTGTTTATTGCAGCTTATAATGGTTACAAATAAAGCAATAGCATCACA
AATTTCACAAATAAAGCATTTTTTTCACTGCATTCTAGTTGTGGTTTGTCCAAACTCATCAATGTATCTT
ATCATGTCTGTATACCGTCGACCTCTAGCTAGAGCTTGGCGTAATCATGGTCATAGCTGTTTCCTGTGTG
AAATTGTTATCCGCTCACAATTCCACACAACATACGAGCCGGAAGCATAAAGTGTAAAGCCTGGGGTGCC
TAATGAGTGAGCTAACTCACATTAATTGCGTTGCGCTCACTGCCCGCTTTCCAGTCGGGAAACCTGTCGT
GCCAGCTGCATTAATGAATCGGCCAACGCGCGGGGAGAGGCGGTTTGCGTATTGGGCGCTCTTCCGCTTC
CTCGCTCACTGACTCGCTGCGCTCGGTCGTTCGGCTGCGGCGAGCGGTATCAGCTCACTCAAAGGCGGTA
ATACGGTTATCCACAGAATCAGGGGATAACGCAGGAAAGAACATGTGAGCAAAAGGCCAGCAAAAGGCCA
GGAACCGTAAAAAGGCCGCGTTGCTGGCGTTTTTCCATAGGCTCCGCCCCCCTGACGAGCATCACAAAAA
TCGACGCTCAAGTCAGAGGTGGCGAAACCCGACAGGACTATAAAGATACCAGGCGTTTCCCCCTGGAAGC
TCCCTCGTGCGCTCTCCTGTTCCGACCCTGCCGCTTACCGGATACCTGTCCGCCTTTCTCCCTTCGGGAA
GCGTGGCGCTTTCTCATAGCTCACGCTGTAGGTATCTCAGTTCGGTGTAGGTCGTTCGCTCCAAGCTGGG
CTGTGTGCACGAACCCCCCGTTCAGCCCGACCGCTGCGCCTTATCCGGTAACTATCGTCTTGAGTCCAAC
CCGGTAAGACACGACTTATCGCCACTGGCAGCAGCCACTGGTAACAGGATTAGCAGAGCGAGGTATGTAG
GCGGTGCTACAGAGTTCTTGAAGTGGTGGCCTAACTACGGCTACACTAGAAGAACAGTATTTGGTATCTG
CGCTCTGCTGAAGCCAGTTACCTTCGGAAAAAGAGTTGGTAGCTCTTGATCCGGCAAACAAACCACCGCT
GGTAGCGGTGGTTTTTTTGTTTGCAAGCAGCAGATTACGCGCAGAAAAAAAGGATCTCAAGAAGATCCTT
TGATCTTTTCTACGGGGTCTGACGCTCAGTGGAACGAAAACTCACGTTAAGGGATTTTGGTCATGAGATT
ATCAAAAAGGATCTTCACCTAGATCCTTTTAAATTAAAAATGAAGTTTTAAATCAATCTAAAGTATATAT
GAGTAAACTTGGTCTGACAGTTACCAATGCTTAATCAGTGAGGCACCTATCTCAGCGATCTGTCTATTTC
GTTCATCCATAGTTGCCTGACTCCCCGTCGTGTAGATAACTACGATACGGGAGGGCTTACCATCTGGCCC
CAGTGCTGCAATGATACCGCGAGACCCACGCTCACCGGCTCCAGATTTATCAGCAATAAACCAGCCAGCC
GGAAGGGCCGAGCGCAGAAGTGGTCCTGCAACTTTATCCGCCTCCATCCAGTCTATTAATTGTTGCCGGG
AAGCTAGAGTAAGTAGTTCGCCAGTTAATAGTTTGCGCAACGTTGTTGCCATTGCTACAGGCATCGTGGT
GTCACGCTCGTCGTTTGGTATGGCTTCATTCAGCTCCGGTTCCCAACGATCAAGGCGAGTTACATGATCC
CCCATGTTGTGCAAAAAAGCGGTTAGCTCCTTCGGTCCTCCGATCGTTGTCAGAAGTAAGTTGGCCGCAG
TGTTATCACTCATGGTTATGGCAGCACTGCATAATTCTCTTACTGTCATGCCATCCGTAAGATGCTTTTC
TGTGACTGGTGAGTACTCAACCAAGTCATTCTGAGAATAGTGTATGCGGCGACCGAGTTGCTCTTGCCCG
GCGTCAATACGGGATAATACCGCGCCACATAGCAGAACTTTAAAAGTGCTCATCATTGGAAAACGTTCTT
CGGGGCGAAAACTCTCAAGGATCTTACCGCTGTTGAGATCCAGTTCGATGTAACCCACTCGTGCACCCAA
CTGATCTTCAGCATCTTTTACTTTCACCAGCGTTTCTGGGTGAGCAAAAACAGGAAGGCAAAATGCCGCA
AAAAAGGGAATAAGGGCGACACGGAAATGTTGAATACTCATACTCTTCCTTTTTCAATATTATTGAAGCA
TTTATCAGGGTTATTGTCTCATGAGCGGATACATATTTGAATGTATTTAGAAAAATAAACAAATAGGGGT
TCCGCGCACATTTCCCCGAAAAGTGCCACCTGACGTCGACGGATCGGGAGATCTCCCGATCCCCTATGGT
GCACTCTCAGTACAATCTGCTCTGATGCCGCATAGTTAAGCCAGTATCTGCTCCCTGCTTGTGTGTTGGA
GGTCGCTGAGTAGTGCGCGAGCAAAATTTAAGCTACAACAAGGCAAGGCTTGACCGACAATTGCATGAAG
AATCTGCTTAGGGTTAGGCGTTTTGCGCTGCTTCGCGATGTACGGGCCAGATATACGCGTTGACATTGAT
TATTGACTAGTTATTAATAGTAATCAATTACGGGGTCATTAGTTCATAGCCCATATATGGAGTTCCGCGT
TACATAACTTACGGTAAATGGCCCGCCTGGCTGACCGCCCAACGACCCCCGCCCATTGACGTCAATAATG
ACGTATGTTCCCATAGTAACGCCAATAGGGACTTTCCATTGACGTCAATGGGTGGAGTATTTACGGTAAA
CTGCCCACTTGGCAGTACATCAAGTGTATCATATGCCAAGTACGCCCCCTATTGACGTCAATGACGGTAA
ATGGCCCGCCTGGCATTATGCCCAGTACATGACCTTATGGGACTTTCCTACTTGGCAGTACATCTACGTA
TTAGTCATCGCTATTACCATGGTGATGCGGTTTTGGCAGTACATCAATGGGCGTGGATAGCGGTTTGACT
CACGGGGATTTCCAAGTCTCCACCCCATTGACGTCAATGGGAGTTTGTTTTGGCACCAAAATCAACGGGA
CTTTCCAAAATGTCGTAACAACTCCGCCCCATTGACGCAAATGGGCGGTAGGCGTGTACGGTGGGAGGTC
TATATAAGCAGAGCTCTCTGGCTAACTAGAGAACCCACTGCTTACTGGCTTATCGAAATTAATACGACTC
ACTATAGGGAGACCCAAGCTGGCTAGCGTTTAAACTTAAGCTTGCCACCATGAACATCCCCGCTCTGGTG
GAAAACCAGAAGAAGTACTTTGGCACCTACAGCGTGATGGCCATGCTGAACGCTCAGACCGTGCTGGACC
ACATCCAGAAGGTGGCCGATATTGAGGGCGAGCAGAACGAGAACAACGAGAATCTGTGGTTTCACCCCGT
GATGAGCCACCTGTACAACGCCAAGAACGGCTACGACAAGCAGCCCGAGAAAACCATGTTCATCATCGAG
CGGCTGCAGAGCTACTTCCCATTCCTGAAGATCATGGCCGAGAACCAGAGAGAGTACAGCAACGGCAAGT
ACAAGCAGAACCGCGTGGAAGTGAACAGCAACGACATCTTCGAGGTGCTGAAGCGCGCCTTCGGCGTGCT
GAAGATGTACAGGGACCTGACCAACGCATACAAGACCTACGAGGAAAAGCTGAACGACGGCTGCGAGTTC
CTGACCAGCACAGAGCAACCTCTGAGCGGCATGATCAACAACTACTACACAGTGGCCCTGCGGAACATGA
ACGAGAGATACGGCTACAAGACAGAGGACCTGGCCTTCATCCAGGACAAGCGGTTCAAGTTCGTGAAGGA
CGCCTACGGCAAGAAAAAGTCCCAAGTGAATACCGGATTCTTCCTGAGCCTGCAGGACTACAACGGCGAC
ACACAGAAGAAGCTGCACCTGAGCGGAGTGGGAATCGCCCTGCTGATCTGCCTGTTCCTGGACAAGCAGT
ACATCAACATCTTTCTGAGCAGGCTGCCCATCTTCTCCAGCTACAATGCCCAGAGCGAGGAACGGCGGAT
CATCATCAGATCCTTCGGCATCAACAGCATCAAGCTGCCCAAGGACCGGATCCACAGCGAGAAGTCCAAC
AAGAGCGTGGCCATGGATATGCTCAACGAAGTGAAGCGGTGCCCCGACGAGCTGTTCACAACACTGTCTG
CCGAGAAGCAGTCCCGGTTCAGAATCATCAGCGACGACCACAATGAAGTGCTGATGAAGCGGAGCAGCGA
CAGATTCGTGCCTCTGCTGCTGCAGTATATCGATTACGGCAAGCTGTTCGACCACATCAGGTTCCACGTG
AACATGGGCAAGCTGAGATACCTGCTGAAGGCCGACAAGACCTGCATCGACGGCCAGACCAGAGTCAGAG
TGATCGAGCAGCCCCTGAACGGCTTCGGCAGACTGGAAGAGGCCGAGACAATGCGGAAGCAAGAGAACGG
CACCTTCGGCAACAGCGGCATCCGGATCAGAGACTTCGAGAACATGAAGCGGGACGACGCCAATCCTGCC
AACTATCCCTACATCGTGGACACCTACACACACTACATCCTGGAAAACAACAAGGTCGAGATGTTTATCA
ACGACAAAGAGGACAGCGCCCCACTGCTGCCCGTGATCGAGGATGATAGATACGTGGTCAAGACAATCCC
CAGCTGCCGGATGAGCACCCTGGAAATTCCAGCCATGGCCTTCCACATGTTTCTGTTCGGCAGCAAGAAA
ACCGAGAAGCTGATCGTGGACGTGCACAACCGGTACAAGAGACTGTTCCAGGCCATGCAGAAAGAAGAAG
TGACCGCCGAGAATATCGCCAGCTTCGGAATCGCCGAGAGCGACCTGCCTCAGAAGATCCTGGATCTGAT
CAGCGGCAATGCCCACGGCAAGGATGTGGACGCCTTCATCAGACTGACCGTGGACGACATGCTGACCGAC
ACCGAGCGGAGAATCAAGAGATTCAAGGACGACCGGAAGTCCATTCGGAGCGCCGACAACAAGATGGGAA
AGAGAGGCTTCAAGCAGATCTCCACAGGCAAGCTGGCCGACTTCCTGGCCAAGGACATCGTGCTGTTTCA
GCCCAGCGTGAACGATGGCGAGAACAAGATCACCGGCCTGAACTACCGGATCATGCAGAGCGCCATTGCC
GTGTACGATAGCGGCGACGATTACGAGGCCAAGCAGCAGTTCAAGCTGATGTTCGAGAAGGCCCGGCTGA
TCGGCAAGGGCACAACAGAGCCTCATCCATTTCTGTACAAGGTGTTCGCCCGCAGCATCCCCGCCAATGC
CGTCGAGTTCTACGAGCGCTACCTGATCGAGCGGAAGTTCTACCTGACCGGCCTGTCCAACGAGATCAAG
AAAGGCAACAGAGTGGATGTGCCCTTCATCCGGCGGGACCAGAACAAGTGGAAAACACCCGCCATGAAGA
CCCTGGGCAGAATCTACAGCGAGGATCTGCCCGTGGAACTGCCCAGACAGATGTTCGACAATGAGATCAA
GTCCCACCTGAAGTCCCTGCCACAGATGGAAGGCATCGACTTCAACAATGCCAACGTGACCTATCTGATC
GCCGAGTACATGAAGAGAGTGCTGGACGACGACTTCCAGACCTTCTACCAGTGGAACCGCAACTACCGGT
ACATGGACATGCTTAAGGGCGAGTACGACAGAAAGGGCTCCCTGCAGCACTGCTTCACCAGCGTGGAAGA
GAGAGAAGGCCTCTGGAAAGAGCGGGCCTCCAGAACAGAGCGGTACAGAAAGCAGGCCAGCAACAAGATC
CGCAGCAACCGGCAGATGAGAAACGCCAGCAGCGAAGAGATCGAGACAATCCTGGATAAGCGGCTGAGCA
ACAGCCGGAACGAGTACCAGAAAAGCGAGAAAGTGATCCGGCGCTACAGAGTGCAGGATGCCCTGCTGTT
TCTGCTGGCCAAAAAGACCCTGACCGAACTGGCCGATTTCGACGGCGAGAGGTTCAAACTGAAAGAAATC
ATGCCCGACGCCGAGAAGGGAATCCTGAGCGAGATCATGCCCATGAGCTTCACCTTCGAGAAAGGCGGCA
AGAAGTACACCATCACCAGCGAGGGCATGAAGCTGAAGAACTACGGCGACTTCTTTGTGCTGGCTAGCGA
CAAGAGGATCGGCAACCTGCTGGAACTCGTGGGCAGCGACATCGTGTCCAAAGAGGATATCATGGAAGAG
TTCAACAAATACGACCAGTGCAGGCCCGAGATCAGCTCCATCGTGTTCAACCTGGAAAAGTGGGCCTTCG
ACACATACCCCGAGCTGTCTGCCAGAGTGGACCGGGAAGAGAAGGTGGACTTCAAGAGCATCCTGAAAAT
CCTGCTGAACAACAAGAACATCAACAAAGAGCAGAGCGACATCCTGCGGAAGATCCGGAACGCCTTCGAT
GCAAACAATTACCCCGACAAAGGCGTGGTGGAAATCAAGGCCCTGCCTGAGATCGCCATGAGCATCAAGA
AGGCCTTTGGGGAGTACGCCATCATGAAGGGAAGCCTGCAGCTGCCTCCACTTGAAAGACTGACACTGGG
ATCCGGAGGAGGTGGAAGCCAGCTGCATTTACCGCAGGTTTTAGCTGACGCTGTCTCACGCCTGGTCCTG
GGTAAGTTTGGTGACCTGACCGACAACTTCTCCTCCCCTCACGCTCGCAGAAAAGTGCTGGCTGGAGTCG
TCATGACAACAGGCACAGATGTTAAAGATGCCAAGGTGATAAGTGTTTCTACAGGAACAAAATGTATTAA
TGGTGAATACATGAGTGATCGTGGCCTTGCATTAAATGACTGCCATGCAGAAATAATATCTCGGAGATCC
TTGCTCAGATTTCTTTATACACAACTTGAGCTTTACTTAAATAACAAAGATGATCAAAAAAGATCCATCT
TTCAGAAATCAGAGCGAGGGGGGTTTAGGCTGAAGGAGAATGTCCAGTTTCATCTGTACATCAGCACCTC
TCCCTGTGGAGATGCCAGAATCTTCTCACCACATGAGCCAATCCTGGAAGAACCAGCAGATAGACACCCA
AATCGTAAAGCAAGAGGACAGCTACGGACCAAAATAGAGTCTGGTGAGGGGACGATTCCAGTGCGCTCCA
ATGCGAGCATCCAAACGTGGGACGGGGTGCTGCAAGGGGAGCGGCTGCTCACCATGTCCTGCAGTGACAA
GATTGCACGCTGGAACGTGGTGGGCATCCAGGGATCACTGCTCAGCATTTTCGTGGAGCCCATTTACTTC
TCGAGCATCATCCTGGGCAGCCTTTACCACGGGGACCACCTTTCCAGGGCCATGTACCAGCGGATCTCCA
ACATAGAGGACCTGCCACCTCTCTACACCCTCAACAAGCCTTTGCTCAGTGGCATCAGCAATGCAGAAGC
ACGGCAGCCAGGGAAGGCCCCCAACTTCAGTGTCAACTGGACGGTAGGCGACTCCGCTATTGAGGTCATC
AACGCCACGACTGGGAAGGATGAGCTGGGCCGCGCGTCCCGCCTGTGTAAGCACGCGTTGTACTGTCGCT
GGATGCGTGTGCACGGCAAGGTTCCCTCCCACTTACTACGCTCCAAGATTACCAAGCCCAACGTGTACCA
TGAGTCCAAGCTGGCGGCAAAGGAGTACCAGGCCGCCAAGGCGCGTCTGTTCACAGCCTTCATCAAGGCG
GGGCTGGGGGCCTGGGTGGAGAAGCCCACCGAGCAGGACCAGTTCTCACTCACGTAAGCGGCCGCTCGAG
TCTAGAGGGCCCGTTTAAACCCGCTGATCAGCCTCGACTGTGCCTTCTAGTTGCCAGCCATCTGTTGTTT
GCCCCTCCCCCGTGCCTTCCTTGACCCTGGAAGGTGCCACTCCCACTGTCCTTTCCTAATAAAATGAGGA
AATTGCATCGCATTGTCTGAGTAGGTGTCATTCTATTCTGGGGGGTGGGGTGGGGCAGGACAGCAAGGGG
GAGGATTGGGAAGACAATAGCAGGCATGCTGGGGATGCGGTGGGCTCTATGGCTTCTGAGGCGGAAAGAA
CCAGCTGGGGCTCTAGGGGGTATCCCC
[124 nt withheld, positions 9338-9461]
C
[91 nt withheld, positions 9463-9553]
A
[49 nt withheld, positions 9555-9603]
CCTTTGACGTTGGAGTCCACGTTCTTT
[37 nt withheld, positions 9631-9667]
ACCCTATCTCGGTCTATTCTTTTGATTTATAAGGGATTTTGCCGATTTCGGCCTATTGGTTAAAAAATGA
GCTGATTTAACAAAAATTTAACGCGAATTAATTCTGTGGAATGTGTGTCAGTTAGGGTGTGGAAAGTCCC
CAGGCTCCCCAGCAGGCAGAAGTATGCAAAGCATGCATCTCAATTAGTCAGCAACCA
Features (pLannotate 1.2.2; 20 found; start..end, strand, type, name):
    312..1103    +  CDS            neo: KKA2_KLEPN - Also known as kan, nptII. Experimental evidence at protein level: Swiss-Prot protein existence level 1. Resistance to kanamycin, neomycin, paromomycin, ribostamycin, butirosin and gentamicin B. From Klebsiella pneumoniae.
   1127..1285    +  CDS            ble (fragment): BLE_KLEPN - Experimental evidence at protein level: Swiss-Prot protein existence level 1. Binding protein with a strong affinity to the bleomycin family of antibiotics. Binds to CL990; an antimitotic-antibiotic compound. From Klebsiella pneumoniae.
   1280..1401    +  polyA_signal   SV40 poly(A) signal: SV40 polyadenylation signal
   1474..1490    -  protein_bind   lac operator: The lac repressor binds to the lac operator to inhibit transcription in E. coli. This inhibition can be relieved by adding lactose or isopropyl-β-D-thiogalactopyranoside (IPTG). lac repressor encoded by lacI
   1498..1528    -  promoter       lac promoter: promoter for the E. coli lac operon
   1543..1564    -  protein_bind   CAP binding site: CAP binding activates transcription in the presence of cAMP. E. coli catabolite activator protein
   1577..1669    -  CDS            lacI (fragment): lac repressor; lacI; The lac repressor binds to the lac operator to inhibit transcription in E. coli. This inhibition can be relieved by adding lactose or isopropyl-β-D-thiogalactopyranoside (IPTG).
   1852..2440    -  rep_origin     ori: high-copy-number ColE1/pMB1/pBR322/pUC origin of replication
   2611..3471    -  CDS            AmpR: β-lactamase; bla; confers resistance to ampicillin, carbenicillin, and related antibiotics
   3472..3576    -  promoter       AmpR promoter: bla
   3635..3687    -  misc_feature   bom (fragment): basis of mobility region from pBR322
   3842..4221    +  enhancer       CMV enhancer: human cytomegalovirus immediate early enhancer
   4222..4425    +  promoter       CMV promoter: human cytomegalovirus (CMV) immediate early promoter
   4421..4454    +  LTR            5' LTR (truncated) (fragment): truncated 5' long terminal repeat (LTR) from HIV-1
   4470..4488    +  promoter       T7 promoter: promoter for bacteriophage T7 RNA polymerase
   7854..9014    +  CDS            Adarb1 (fragment): RED1_RAT - Also known as Red1. Experimental evidence at protein level: Swiss-Prot protein existence level 1. Catalyzes the hydrolytic deamination of adenosine to inosine in double-stranded RNA (dsRNA) referred to as A-to-I RNA editing. This may affect gene expression and function in a number of ways that include mRNA translation by changing codons and hence the amino acid sequence of proteins; pre-mRNA splicing by altering splice site recognition sequences; RNA stability by changing sequences involved in nuclease recognition; genetic stability in the case of RNA virus genomes by changing seque
   9068..9292    +  polyA_signal   bGH poly(A) signal: bovine growth hormone polyadenylation signal
   9296..9317    +  promoter       SV40 promoter (fragment): SV40 enhancer and early promoter
   9338..9766    +  rep_origin     f1 ori (sequence partly withheld): f1 bacteriophage origin of replication; arrow indicates direction of (+) strand synthesis
   9780..245     +  promoter       SV40 promoter (across the origin): SV40 enhancer and early promoter
