[The description below was written by a language model from this plasmid's Addgene catalogue record and pLannotate feature annotations shown in this document.]
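Description:
pC0050-CMV-dPspCas13b-longlinker-ADAR2DD(wt) is a mammalian expression plasmid of roughly 9.9 kb built on the pcDNA3.1 backbone, designed for programmable A-to-I RNA editing. It is maintained in E. coli through a high-copy ColE1/pUC-type origin and ampicillin resistance (β-lactamase with its own promoter). It also carries an f1 origin for single-stranded DNA production. An SV40 early promoter drives a neomycin/kanamycin phosphotransferase gene terminated by an SV40 poly(A) signal, the standard pcDNA3.1 cassette that allows G418 selection in mammalian cells. The small ble, lacI, bom and HIV-1 LTR fragments called by the automated annotation look like backbone remnants or short similarity matches rather than functional elements.

The payload is a single fusion protein expressed from the CMV enhancer/promoter and terminated by the bGH poly(A) signal; a T7 promoter sits just upstream of the coding region. The N-terminal portion is Cas13b from Prevotella sp. P5-125 carrying H133A and H1058A substitutions that abolish its RNase activity, leaving a catalytically dead, guide-directed RNA-binding protein with a C-terminal HIV nuclear export signal. The feature table does not annotate this part, but the unannotated span between the T7 promoter and the deaminase is consistent with it. A GSGGGGS-containing linker, longer than that in the related pC0039, joins it to the wild-type human ADAR2 (ADARB1) deaminase domain, residues 276–702. The annotation tool labelled this domain by its rat homologue.

The guide RNA is not encoded on this plasmid. When one is supplied separately, the fusion is recruited to a chosen transcript, where the deaminase converts target adenosines to inosine. The construct thus allows the effect of linker length on editing to be compared.
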