Addgene plasmid #103866: pC0050-CMV-dPspCas13b-longlinker-ADAR2DD(wt)
Purpose: dPspCas13b-ADAR2DD(wt) fusion that can be used to selectively edit adenosine to inosine in RNA molecules when used in conjuction with a guide RNA. Longer linker than pC0039.
Depositing lab: Feng Zhang. Depositing organization: Broad Institute. Publication: RNA editing with CRISPR-Cas13. Cox DBT, Gootenberg JS, Abudayyeh OO, Franklin B, Kellner MJ, Joung J, Zhang F. Science. 2017 Oct 25. pii: eaaq0180. doi: 10.1126/science.aaq0180. PubMed 29070703.
Backbone
  Vector backbone: pcDNA3.1
  Backbone size w/o insert (bp): 5428
  Total vector size (bp): 9861
  Vector type: Mammalian Expression, CRISPR
Growth in bacteria
  Bacterial resistance: Ampicillin, 100 μg/mL
  Growth temperature: 37°C
  Growth strain: DH5alpha
  Copy number: High Copy
Gene/Insert 1
  Gene/Insert name: PspCas13b
  Species: Prevotella sp. P5-125
  Insert size (bp): 3270
  Mutation: Changed histidne 133 to alanine and histidine 1058 to alanine to remove RNAse activity.
  GenBank ID: WP_044065294
  Tag / fusion protein: HIV NES (C terminal on insert)
Gene/Insert 2
  Gene/Insert name: huADAR2DD (alt name: human ADAR2 deaminase domain)
  Species: H. sapiens (human)
  Insert size (bp): 1158
  Mutation: Only the deaminase domain (AA 276-702 are expressed).
  Entrez Gene: ADARB1 (a.k.a. ADAR2, DRABA2, DRADA2, NEDHYMS, RED1)
  Tag / fusion protein: GSGGGGS (N terminal on insert)
Terms and licenses: Academic/Nonprofit Terms; Industry Terms: Not Available to Industry
Depositor comments: Benchling link: https://benchling.com/s/seq-YuFM6m06znFKA9txLrrw
How to cite: pC0050-CMV-dPspCas13b-longlinker-ADAR2DD(wt) was a gift from Feng Zhang (Addgene plasmid # 103866 ; http://n2t.net/addgene:103866 ; RRID:Addgene_103866)
